Addgene plasmid #113806: pZNF696-donor
Purpose: CRISPR donor plasmid to tag human transcription factor ZNF696 with GFP
Depositing lab: Kevin White. Depositing organization: University of Chicago.
Backbone
  Vector backbone: pUC19
  Vector type: CRISPR
Growth in bacteria
  Bacterial resistance: Ampicillin, 100 μg/mL
  Growth temperature: 37°C
  Growth strain: DH5alpha
  Copy number: High Copy
Gene/Insert
  Gene/Insert name: ZNF696 homology arms flanking EGFP-IRES-Neo cassette (alt name: zinc finger protein 696)
  Species: H. sapiens (human)
  Mutation: rs7386259, rs3750217, rs7387702
  Entrez Gene: ZNF696
  Cloning method: Gibson Cloning
  Sequencing primers: 5′ M13pUC-fwd; 3′ M13pUC-rev
Terms and licenses: Academic/Nonprofit Terms; Industry Terms: Not Available to Industry
Depositor comments: Cloning source: Likely LCL. Use with plasmid pZNF696.1.0-gDNA
How to cite: pZNF696-donor was a gift from Kevin White (Addgene plasmid # 113806 ; http://n2t.net/addgene:113806 ; RRID:Addgene_113806)
