[The description below was written by a language model from this plasmid's Addgene catalogue record and pLannotate feature annotations shown in this document.]
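Description:
pZNF696-donor is a homology-directed repair template for CRISPR knock-in, built by Gibson assembly in the pUC19 backbone and designed to tag the endogenous human transcription factor ZNF696 (zinc finger protein 696) with GFP. It is a 6,769 nt plasmid. In E. coli it is maintained at high copy through the ColE1/pUC origin and selected with ampicillin via the bla gene and its promoter. Remnants of the pUC19 lac region (CAP site, lac promoter and operator, lacZα fragment) flank the insertion site, and the M13/pUC primer sites are used for sequencing.

The payload consists of ZNF696 genomic homology arms surrounding an EGFP-IRES-Neo cassette. The feature table detects a ZNF696 coding fragment in the upstream arm, followed by a short tag/linker region annotated as a partial TEV-cleavage/His composite tag and an S-Tag, then EGFP, an EMCV IRES (IRES2) and the Tn5 NeoR/KanR gene. No mammalian promoter is annotated in the cassette. This layout suggests that, after in-frame integration, the endogenous ZNF696 locus drives both the tagged fusion protein and IRES-dependent neomycin phosphotransferase, which would allow G418 selection of targeted cells. The short NANOGNB and C9orf85 matches downstream of NeoR fall within what should be the 3′ homology arm and are probably spurious similarity hits rather than intended elements.

The record lists three variants (rs7386259, rs3750217, rs7387702), which presumably lie in the arms, since the depositor notes they were likely cloned from a lymphoblastoid cell line. The donor is meant to be used together with the companion guide RNA plasmid pZNF696.1.0-gDNA.
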