Features (pLannotate 1.2.2; 18 found; start..end, strand, type, name):
     15..172     +  CDS            lacZα (fragment): LacZα fragment of β-galactosidase; lacZ fragment
    178..277     -  misc_feature   bom (fragment): basis of mobility region from pBR322
    379..414     -  CDS            rop (fragment): Rop protein, which maintains plasmids at low copy number; rop
    509..613     +  promoter       AmpR promoter: bla
    614..1474    +  CDS            AmpR: β-lactamase; bla; confers resistance to ampicillin, carbenicillin, and related antibiotics
   1645..2233    +  rep_origin     ori: high-copy-number ColE1/pMB1/pBR322/pUC origin of replication
   2416..2508    +  CDS            lacI (fragment): lac repressor; lacI; The lac repressor binds to the lac operator to inhibit transcription in E. coli. This inhibition can be relieved by adding lactose or isopropyl-β-D-thiogalactopyranoside (IPTG).
   2521..2542    +  protein_bind   CAP binding site: CAP binding activates transcription in the presence of cAMP. E. coli catabolite activator protein
   2557..2587    +  promoter       lac promoter: promoter for the E. coli lac operon
   2595..2611    +  protein_bind   lac operator: The lac repressor binds to the lac operator to inhibit transcription in E. coli. This inhibition can be relieved by adding lactose or isopropyl-β-D-thiogalactopyranoside (IPTG). lac repressor encoded by lacI
   2655..2837    +  CDS            ZNF696 (fragment): ZN696_HUMAN - Experimental evidence at protein level: Swiss-Prot protein existence level 1. May be involved in transcriptional regulation. From Homo sapiens (Human).
   3527..3547    +  CDS            capTEV™ (fragment): composite tag for in vivo biotinylation, TEV protease cleavage, and 6xHis tagging
   3561..3605    +  CDS            S-Tag: affinity and epitope tag derived from pancreatic ribonuclease A
   3696..4415    +  CDS            EGFP: the original enhanced GFP (Yang et al., 1996) mammalian codon-optimized
   4453..5038    +  misc_feature   IRES2: internal ribosome entry site (IRES) of the encephalomyocarditis virus (EMCV)
   5120..5923    +  CDS            NeoR/KanR: aminoglycoside phosphotransferase from Tn5; aph(3')-II (or nptII); confers resistance to neomycin, kanamycin, and G418 (Geneticin®)
   6494..6586    +  CDS            NANOGNB (fragment): NANGN_HUMAN - Experimental evidence at transcript level: Swiss-Prot protein existence level 2. From Homo sapiens (Human).
   6592..5       -  CDS            C9orf85 (fragment) (across the origin): CI085_HUMAN - Experimental evidence at protein level: Swiss-Prot protein existence level 1. From Homo sapiens (Human).
>Addgene plasmid #113806 | pZNF696-donor | depositor full sequence | sequence record 214767 | Full Sequence
GGTACCGAGCTCGAATTCACTGGCCGTCGTTTTACAACGTCGTGACTGGGAAAACCCTGGCGTTACCCAA
CTTAATCGCCTTGCAGCACATCCCCCTTTCGCCAGCTGGCGTAATAGCGAAGAGGCCCGCACCGATCGCC
CTTCCCAACAGTTGCGCAGCCTGAATGGCGAATGGCGCCTGATGCGGTATTTTCTCCTTACGCATCTGTG
CGGTATTTCACACCGCATATGGTGCACTCTCAGTACAATCTGCTCTGATGCCGCATAGTTAAGCCAGCCC
CGACACCCGCCAACACCCGCTGACGCGCCCTGACGGGCTTGTCTGCTCCCGGCATCCGCTTACAGACAAG
CTGTGACCGTCTCCGGGAGCTGCATGTGTCAGAGGTTTTCACCGTCATCACCGAAACGCGCGAGACGAAA
GGGCCTCGTGATACGCCTATTTTTATAGGTTAATGTCATGATAATAATGGTTTCTTAGACGTCAGGTGGC
ACTTTTCGGGGAAATGTGCGCGGAACCCCTATTTGTTTATTTTTCTAAATACATTCAAATATGTATCCGC
TCATGAGACAATAACCCTGATAAATGCTTCAATAATATTGAAAAAGGAAGAGTATGAGTATTCAACATTT
CCGTGTCGCCCTTATTCCCTTTTTTGCGGCATTTTGCCTTCCTGTTTTTGCTCACCCAGAAACGCTGGTG
AAAGTAAAAGATGCTGAAGATCAGTTGGGTGCACGAGTGGGTTACATCGAACTGGATCTCAACAGCGGTA
AGATCCTTGAGAGTTTTCGCCCCGAAGAACGTTTTCCAATGATGAGCACTTTTAAAGTTCTGCTATGTGG
CGCGGTATTATCCCGTATTGACGCCGGGCAAGAGCAACTCGGTCGCCGCATACACTATTCTCAGAATGAC
TTGGTTGAGTACTCACCAGTCACAGAAAAGCATCTTACGGATGGCATGACAGTAAGAGAATTATGCAGTG
CTGCCATAACCATGAGTGATAACACTGCGGCCAACTTACTTCTGACAACGATCGGAGGACCGAAGGAGCT
AACCGCTTTTTTGCACAACATGGGGGATCATGTAACTCGCCTTGATCGTTGGGAACCGGAGCTGAATGAA
GCCATACCAAACGACGAGCGTGACACCACGATGCCTGTAGCAATGGCAACAACGTTGCGCAAACTATTAA
CTGGCGAACTACTTACTCTAGCTTCCCGGCAACAATTAATAGACTGGATGGAGGCGGATAAAGTTGCAGG
ACCACTTCTGCGCTCGGCCCTTCCGGCTGGCTGGTTTATTGCTGATAAATCTGGAGCCGGTGAGCGTGGG
TCTCGCGGTATCATTGCAGCACTGGGGCCAGATGGTAAGCCCTCCCGTATCGTAGTTATCTACACGACGG
GGAGTCAGGCAACTATGGATGAACGAAATAGACAGATCGCTGAGATAGGTGCCTCACTGATTAAGCATTG
GTAACTGTCAGACCAAGTTTACTCATATATACTTTAGATTGATTTAAAACTTCATTTTTAATTTAAAAGG
ATCTAGGTGAAGATCCTTTTTGATAATCTCATGACCAAAATCCCTTAACGTGAGTTTTCGTTCCACTGAG
CGTCAGACCCCGTAGAAAAGATCAAAGGATCTTCTTGAGATCCTTTTTTTCTGCGCGTAATCTGCTGCTT
GCAAACAAAAAAACCACCGCTACCAGCGGTGGTTTGTTTGCCGGATCAAGAGCTACCAACTCTTTTTCCG
AAGGTAACTGGCTTCAGCAGAGCGCAGATACCAAATACTGTCCTTCTAGTGTAGCCGTAGTTAGGCCACC
ACTTCAAGAACTCTGTAGCACCGCCTACATACCTCGCTCTGCTAATCCTGTTACCAGTGGCTGCTGCCAG
TGGCGATAAGTCGTGTCTTACCGGGTTGGACTCAAGACGATAGTTACCGGATAAGGCGCAGCGGTCGGGC
TGAACGGGGGGTTCGTGCACACAGCCCAGCTTGGAGCGAACGACCTACACCGAACTGAGATACCTACAGC
GTGAGCTATGAGAAAGCGCCACGCTTCCCGAAGGGAGAAAGGCGGACAGGTATCCGGTAAGCGGCAGGGT
CGGAACAGGAGAGCGCACGAGGGAGCTTCCAGGGGGAAACGCCTGGTATCTTTATAGTCCTGTCGGGTTT
CGCCACCTCTGACTTGAGCGTCGATTTTTGTGATGCTCGTCAGGGGGGCGGAGCCTATGGAAAAACGCCA
GCAACGCGGCCTTTTTACGGTTCCTGGCCTTTTGCTGGCCTTTTGCTCACATGTTCTTTCCTGCGTTATC
CCCTGATTCTGTGGATAACCGTATTACCGCCTTTGAGTGAGCTGATACCGCTCGCCGCAGCCGAACGACC
GAGCGCAGCGAGTCAGTGAGCGAGGAAGCGGAAGAGCGCCCAATACGCAAACCGCCTCTCCCCGCGCGTT
GGCCGATTCATTAATGCAGCTGGCACGACAGGTTTCCCGACTGGAAAGCGGGCAGTGAGCGCAACGCAAT
TAATGTGAGTTAGCTCACTCATTAGGCACCCCAGGCTTTACACTTTATGCTTCCGGCTCGTATGTTGTGT
GGAATTGTGAGCGGATAACAATTTCACACAGGAAACAGCTATGACCATGATTACGCCAAGCTTGGTCACT
TCTGAGAAAACTGGAGGACAGAGTGGCCTCGAGTCAGACGTCCCTCCGAACGCAGGCCCCGGCGCAGAGG
GCGGGGGCAGCTGGAAGGGGCGGCCTTTCCCGTGCGGCGCCTGTGGCCGCAGCTTCAAGTGCTCCTCGGA
CGCGGCAAAGCACCGGAGCATCCACTCGGGGGAGAAACCGTACGAGTGCAGCGACTGCGGGAAGGCCTTC
ATCCACAGCTCGCACGTGGTCCGGCACCAGCGGGCGCACAGCGGGGAGAGGCCCTACGCGTGCGCCGAGT
GCGGCAAGGCCTTCGGCCAGAGCTTCAACCTCCTCCGGCACCAGCGCGTGCACACGGGCGAGAAGCCCTA
CGCGTGCGCCGACTGCGGCAAGGCCTTCGGCCAGAGGTCGGACGCCGCCAAGCACCGCCGCACCCACACC
GGGGAGAGGCTGTACGCGTGCGGCGAGTGCGGGAAGCGCTTCCTGCACAGCTCGAACGTGGTCCGGCACC
GGCGGACCCACCACGGGGAGAACCCGTACGAGTGCCGGGAGTGCGGCCAGGCCTTCAGCCAGAGCTCCAA
CCTCCTCCAGCACCAGCGCGTGCACACGGGGGAGCGGCCCTTCGCCTGCCAGGACTGCGGCCGCGCCTTC
AGCCGCAGCTCCTTCCTCCGCGAGCACCGCCGCATCCACACCGGGGAGAAGCCCCACCAGTGCGGCCACT
GCGGGCGCGCGTTCCGGGCGCTGTCGGGCTTCTTCCGGCACCAGCGACTCCACACGGGCGAGAAGCCGTT
CCGCTGCACCGAGTGCGGCCGCGCCTTCCGCCTGAGCTTCCACCTCATCCAGCACCGGCGGGTGCATGGC
GCCGAGGGGATTCCAACTACTGCAAGCGAGAATCTTTATTTTCAGGGCGCCGCCAAATTCAAAGAAACCG
CTGCTGCTAAATTCGAACGCCAGCACATGGACAGCGGAGGTGGAGGTTCGAGCGGTCCCTCGGGTTCGTC
GAGCCTGGAAGTTCTGTTCCAGGGGCCCCTGTCGTCGAGCGGTCCCTCGGGTTCGATGGTGAGCAAAGGC
GAGGAGCTGTTCACCGGGGTGGTGCCCATCCTGGTCGAGCTGGACGGCGACGTAAACGGCCACAAGTTCA
GCGTGTCCGGCGAGGGCGAGGGCGATGCCACCTACGGCAAGCTGACCCTGAAGTTCATCTGCACCACCGG
CAAGCTGCCCGTGCCCTGGCCCACCCTCGTGACCACCCTGACCTACGGCGTGCAGTGCTTCAGCCGCTAC
CCCGACCACATGAAGCAGCACGACTTCTTCAAGTCCGCCATGCCCGAAGGCTACGTCCAGGAGCGCACCA
TCTTCTTCAAGGACGACGGCAACTACAAGACCCGCGCCGAGGTGAAGTTCGAGGGCGACACCCTGGTGAA
CCGCATCGAGCTGAAGGGCATCGACTTCAAGGAGGACGGCAACATCCTGGGGCACAAGCTGGAGTACAAC
TACAACAGCCACAACGTCTATATCATGGCCGACAAGCAGAAGAACGGCATCAAGGTGAACTTCAAGATCC
GCCACAACATCGAGGACGGCAGCGTGCAGCTCGCCGACCACTACCAGCAGAACACCCCCATCGGCGACGG
CCCCGTGCTGCTGCCCGACAACCACTACCTGAGCACCCAGTCCGCCCTGAGCAAAGACCCCAACGAGAAG
CGCGATCACATGGTCCTTAAGGAGTTCGTGACCGCCGCCGGGATCACTCTCGGCATGGACGAGCTGTACA
AGTAATGATCTAGAGTCGAGTTAATTAAGAATTCCGCCCCCCCCCCTCTCCCTCCCCCCCCCTAACGTTA
CTGGCCGAAGCCGCTTGGAATAAGGCCGGTGTGCGTTTGTCTATATGTTATTTTCCACCATATTGCCGTC
TTTTGGCAATGTGAGGGCCCGGAAACCTGGCCCTGTCTTCTTGACGAGCATTCCTAGGGGTCTTTCCCCT
CTCGCCAAAGGAATGCAGGGTCTGTTGAATGTCGTGAAGGAAGCAGTTCCTCTGGAAGCTTCTTGAAGAC
AAACAACGTCTGTAGCGACCCTTTGCAGGCAGCGGAACCCCCCACCTGGCGACAGGTGCCTCTGCGGCCA
AAAGCCACGTGTATAAGATACACCTGCAAAGGCGGCACAACCCCAGTGCCACGTTGTGAGTTGGATAGTT
GTGGAAAGAGTCAAATGGCTCTCCTCAAGCGTATTCAACAAGGGGCTGAAGGATGCCCAGAAGGTACCCC
ATTGTATGGGATCTGATCTGGGGCCTCGGTGCACATGCTTTACATGTGTTTAGTCGAGGTTAAAAAAACG
TCTAGGCCCCCCGAACCACGGGGACGTGGTTTTCCTTTGAAAAACACGATGATAATATGGCCACAACCTG
TTACATTGCACAAGATAAAAATATATCATCACGAACAGTAAAACTGTCTGCTTACATAAACAGTAATACA
AGGGGTGTTATGGGATCGGCCATTGAACAAGATGGATTGCACGCAGGTTCTCCGGCCGCTTGGGTGGAGA
GGCTATTCGGCTATGACTGGGCACAACAGACAATCGGCTGCTCTGATGCCGCCGTGTTCCGGCTGTCAGC
GCAGGGGCGCCCGGTTCTTTTTGTCAAGACCGACCTGTCCGGTGCCCTGAATGAACTGCAGGACGAGGCA
GCGCGGCTATCGTGGCTGGCCACGACGGGCGTTCCTTGCGCAGCTGTGCTCGACGTTGTCACTGAAGCGG
GAAGGGACTGGCTGCTATTGGGCGAAGTGCCGGGGCAGGATCTCCTGTCATCTCACCTTGCTCCTGCCGA
GAAAGTATCCATCATGGCTGATGCAATGCGGCGGCTGCATACGCTTGATCCGGCTACCTGCCCATTCGAC
CACCAAGCGAAACATCGCATCGAGCGAGCACGTACTCGGATGGAAGCCGGTCTTGTCGATCAGGATGATC
TGGACGAAGAGCATCAGGGGCTCGCGCCAGCCGAACTGTTCGCCAGGCTCAAGGCGCGCATGCCCGACGG
CGAGGATCTCGTCGTGACCCATGGCGATGCCTGCTTGCCGAATATCATGGTGGAAAATGGCCGCTTTTCT
GGATTCATCGACTGTGGCCGGCTGGGTGTGGCGGACCGCTATCAGGACATAGCGTTGGCTACCCGTGATA
TTGCTGAAGAGCTTGGCGGCGAATGGGCTGACCGCTTCCTCGTGCTTTACGGTATCGCCGCTCCCGATTC
GCAGCGCATCGCCTTCTATCGCCTTCTTGACGAGTTCTTCTGAGCCGGGGCTGCGGCGGAAGAGATGCCG
GCGGCCTGGTGGGCGCGAGGCCGAGGCCGGGGGAGGCTCCTGTCCGCCCCGTGCGCGGTGAGGAAGTAAC
AGCCGGCTGCGCGCCTGGTTCTCGGGTTGCGAAAGCCTCGCCAGGCCTGCATCCGCCTTGGCTTGGGAGC
AATCAGGAGAGACAGGGCTCGGGGAAGGCGAGCGCTGCCCGCGGGAGGCGATTCCCAGAGGCGGGGAGGT
CTCAGGGGTCTGTCCCGGGCCGGCCGCCCGCCTCTGAGACTCCCCGCCTCCCACGGTCAGCTGCTGCGGG
GCAGTGGCCGGTGATTGAATCGGTCATTCCTCCGCAACCAGGCCTCCATCAAAACCCTGCATGAGATGAG
GGCCTCGGGCTTCGGGTTGGTGAAGGCGGGGTGGGGGGGCAGTTAGGAAGGGGGCGCCCAGACAGGGCAT
GGAAGCCTCGCGTCCTCCCCCGTACCTTGCGGGTCGGTGGTTCATCCATGTATTTCAACGCCTTTTCACA
GCCGGTTCATATGGTCCCGACTTCTGTGTGCTTAGAAAATTATGGAACTTGGCCGGGTGCGGTGGCTCCC
GCCTGTAATCCTAGCACTTTGGGAGGCCGAGGCGGGCGGATCACACGGTCAAGAGATCAAGACCATCCTG
GCCAACATGGCAAAACCCCCATCTCGACTAAAAATACAAAAAATTAATTGGGCGTGGTGGCGTGCGCCTG
TAATCTCAGCTACTTGGGAGCCTGGGGCAGGAGAATCACTTGAACCTGGGAGGCGGAGGTTGCAGTGAGC
GGAGATCTGGGCACTGTACTTTAGCCTGGGCGACAGAGAGACCCATCTC
