LOCUS       Exported 6769 bp ds-DNA circular SYN 13-MAY-2021
DEFINITION  CRISPR donor plasmid to tag human transcription factor ZNF696 with
            GFP.
ACCESSION   .
VERSION     .
KEYWORDS    pZNF696-donor
SOURCE      synthetic DNA construct
  ORGANISM  synthetic DNA construct
REFERENCE   1 (bases 1 to 6769)
  TITLE     White lab ENCODE plasmids to tag human transcription factors with
            GFP
REFERENCE   2 (bases 1 to 6769)
  AUTHORS   .
  TITLE     Direct Submission
  JOURNAL   Exported May 13, 2021 from SnapGene Server 1.1.58
            http://www.snapgene.com
FEATURES             Location/Qualifiers
     source          1..6769
                     /organism="synthetic DNA construct"
                     /mol_type="other DNA"
     primer_bind     complement(19..36)
                     /label=M13 Forward
                     /note="In lacZ gene. Also called M13-F20 or M13 (-21)
                     Forward"
     primer_bind     complement(19..35)
                     /label=M13 fwd
                     /note="common sequencing primer, one of multiple similar
                     variants"
     primer_bind     complement(28..50)
                     /label=M13/pUC Forward
                     /note="In lacZ gene"
     primer_bind     complement(244..263)
                     /label=pRS-marker
                     /note="pRS vectors, use to sequence yeast selectable
                     marker"
     primer_bind     363..385
                     /label=pGEX 3'
                     /note="pGEX vectors, reverse primer"
     primer_bind     complement(423..441)
                     /label=pBRforEco
                     /note="pBR322 vectors, upsteam of EcoRI site, forward
                     primer"
     promoter        509..613
                     /gene="bla"
                     /label=AmpR promoter
     CDS             614..1474
                     /codon_start=1
                     /gene="bla"
                     /product="beta-lactamase"
                     /label=AmpR
                     /note="confers resistance to ampicillin, carbenicillin, and
                     related antibiotics"
                     /translation="MSIQHFRVALIPFFAAFCLPVFAHPETLVKVKDAEDQLGARVGYI
                     ELDLNSGKILESFRPEERFPMMSTFKVLLCGAVLSRIDAGQEQLGRRIHYSQNDLVEYS
                     PVTEKHLTDGMTVRELCSAAITMSDNTAANLLLTTIGGPKELTAFLHNMGDHVTRLDRW
                     EPELNEAIPNDERDTTMPVAMATTLRKLLTGELLTLASRQQLIDWMEADKVAGPLLRSA
                     LPAGWFIADKSGAGERGSRGIIAALGPDGKPSRIVVIYTTGSQATMDERNRQIAEIGAS
                     LIKHW"
     primer_bind     complement(832..851)
                     /label=Amp-R
                     /note="Ampicillin resistance gene, reverse primer"
     rep_origin      1645..2233
                     /direction=RIGHT
                     /label=ori
                     /note="high-copy-number ColE1/pMB1/pBR322/pUC origin of
                     replication"
     primer_bind     2134..2153
                     /label=pBR322ori-F
                     /note="pBR322 origin, forward primer"
     primer_bind     2387..2404
                     /label=L4440
                     /note="L4440 vector, forward primer"
     protein_bind    2521..2542
                     /label=CAP binding site
                     /bound_moiety="E. coli catabolite activator protein"
                     /note="CAP binding activates transcription in the presence
                     of cAMP."
     promoter        2557..2587
                     /label=lac promoter
                     /note="promoter for the E. coli lac operon"
     protein_bind    2595..2611
                     /label=lac operator
                     /bound_moiety="lac repressor encoded by lacI"
                     /note="The lac repressor binds to the lac operator to
                     inhibit transcription in E. coli. This inhibition can be
                     relieved by adding lactose or
                     isopropyl-beta-D-thiogalactopyranoside (IPTG)."
     primer_bind     2600..2622
                     /label=M13/pUC Reverse
                     /note="In lacZ gene"
     primer_bind     2619..2635
                     /label=M13 rev
                     /note="common sequencing primer, one of multiple similar
                     variants"
     primer_bind     2619..2635
                     /label=M13 Reverse
                     /note="In lacZ gene. Also called M13-rev"
     CDS             3528..3548
                     /codon_start=1
                     /product="tobacco etch virus (TEV) protease recognition and
                     cleavage site"
                     /label=TEV site
                     /translation="ENLYFQG"
     CDS             3561..3605
                     /codon_start=1
                     /product="affinity and epitope tag derived from pancreatic
                     ribonuclease A"
                     /label=S-Tag
                     /translation="KETAAAKFERQHMDS"
     CDS             3645..3668
                     /codon_start=1
                     /product="recognition and cleavage site for human
                     rhinovirus 3C and PreScission proteases"
                     /label=HRV 3C site
                     /translation="LEVLFQGP"
     CDS             3696..4415
                     /codon_start=1
                     /product="the original enhanced GFP (Yang et al., 1996)"
                     /label=EGFP
                     /note="mammalian codon-optimized"
                     /translation="MVSKGEELFTGVVPILVELDGDVNGHKFSVSGEGEGDATYGKLTL
                     KFICTTGKLPVPWPTLVTTLTYGVQCFSRYPDHMKQHDFFKSAMPEGYVQERTIFFKDD
                     GNYKTRAEVKFEGDTLVNRIELKGIDFKEDGNILGHKLEYNYNSHNVYIMADKQKNGIK
                     VNFKIRHNIEDGSVQLADHYQQNTPIGDGPVLLPDNHYLSTQSALSKDPNEKRDHMVLK
                     EFVTAAGITLGMDELYK"
     primer_bind     complement(3741..3762)
                     /label=EGFP-N
                     /note="EGFP, reverse primer"
     primer_bind     complement(4002..4021)
                     /label=EXFP-R
                     /note="For distinguishing EGFP variants, reverse primer"
     misc_feature    4453..5038
                     /label=IRES2
                     /note="internal ribosome entry site (IRES) of the
                     encephalomyocarditis virus (EMCV)"
     primer_bind     complement(4619..4636)
                     /label=IRES reverse
                     /note="IRES internal ribosome entry site, reverse primer.
                     Also called pCDH-rev"
     primer_bind     4846..4865
                     /label=IRES-F
                     /note="IRES internal ribosome entry site, forward primer"
     CDS             5120..5923
                     /codon_start=1
                     /gene="aph(3')-II (or nptII)"
                     /product="aminoglycoside phosphotransferase from Tn5"
                     /label=NeoR/KanR
                     /note="confers resistance to neomycin, kanamycin, and G418
                     (Geneticin(R))"
                     /translation="MGSAIEQDGLHAGSPAAWVERLFGYDWAQQTIGCSDAAVFRLSAQ
                     GRPVLFVKTDLSGALNELQDEAARLSWLATTGVPCAAVLDVVTEAGRDWLLLGEVPGQD
                     LLSSHLAPAEKVSIMADAMRRLHTLDPATCPFDHQAKHRIERARTRMEAGLVDQDDLDE
                     EHQGLAPAELFARLKARMPDGEDLVVTHGDACLPNIMVENGRFSGFIDCGRLGVADRYQ
                     DIALATRDIAEELGGEWADRFLVLYGIAAPDSQRIAFYRLLDEFF"
     primer_bind     complement(5183..5202)
                     /label=Neo-R
                     /note="Neomycin resistance gene, reverse primer"
     primer_bind     5793..5812
                     /label=Neo-F
                     /note="Neomycin resistance gene, forward primer"
ORIGIN
        1 ggtaccgagc tcgaattcac tggccgtcgt tttacaacgt cgtgactggg aaaaccctgg
       61 cgttacccaa cttaatcgcc ttgcagcaca tccccctttc gccagctggc gtaatagcga
      121 agaggcccgc accgatcgcc cttcccaaca gttgcgcagc ctgaatggcg aatggcgcct
      181 gatgcggtat tttctcctta cgcatctgtg cggtatttca caccgcatat ggtgcactct
      241 cagtacaatc tgctctgatg ccgcatagtt aagccagccc cgacacccgc caacacccgc
      301 tgacgcgccc tgacgggctt gtctgctccc ggcatccgct tacagacaag ctgtgaccgt
      361 ctccgggagc tgcatgtgtc agaggttttc accgtcatca ccgaaacgcg cgagacgaaa
      421 gggcctcgtg atacgcctat ttttataggt taatgtcatg ataataatgg tttcttagac
      481 gtcaggtggc acttttcggg gaaatgtgcg cggaacccct atttgtttat ttttctaaat
      541 acattcaaat atgtatccgc tcatgagaca ataaccctga taaatgcttc aataatattg
      601 aaaaaggaag agtatgagta ttcaacattt ccgtgtcgcc cttattccct tttttgcggc
      661 attttgcctt cctgtttttg ctcacccaga aacgctggtg aaagtaaaag atgctgaaga
      721 tcagttgggt gcacgagtgg gttacatcga actggatctc aacagcggta agatccttga
      781 gagttttcgc cccgaagaac gttttccaat gatgagcact tttaaagttc tgctatgtgg
      841 cgcggtatta tcccgtattg acgccgggca agagcaactc ggtcgccgca tacactattc
      901 tcagaatgac ttggttgagt actcaccagt cacagaaaag catcttacgg atggcatgac
      961 agtaagagaa ttatgcagtg ctgccataac catgagtgat aacactgcgg ccaacttact
     1021 tctgacaacg atcggaggac cgaaggagct aaccgctttt ttgcacaaca tgggggatca
     1081 tgtaactcgc cttgatcgtt gggaaccgga gctgaatgaa gccataccaa acgacgagcg
     1141 tgacaccacg atgcctgtag caatggcaac aacgttgcgc aaactattaa ctggcgaact
     1201 acttactcta gcttcccggc aacaattaat agactggatg gaggcggata aagttgcagg
     1261 accacttctg cgctcggccc ttccggctgg ctggtttatt gctgataaat ctggagccgg
     1321 tgagcgtggg tctcgcggta tcattgcagc actggggcca gatggtaagc cctcccgtat
     1381 cgtagttatc tacacgacgg ggagtcaggc aactatggat gaacgaaata gacagatcgc
     1441 tgagataggt gcctcactga ttaagcattg gtaactgtca gaccaagttt actcatatat
     1501 actttagatt gatttaaaac ttcattttta atttaaaagg atctaggtga agatcctttt
     1561 tgataatctc atgaccaaaa tcccttaacg tgagttttcg ttccactgag cgtcagaccc
     1621 cgtagaaaag atcaaaggat cttcttgaga tccttttttt ctgcgcgtaa tctgctgctt
     1681 gcaaacaaaa aaaccaccgc taccagcggt ggtttgtttg ccggatcaag agctaccaac
     1741 tctttttccg aaggtaactg gcttcagcag agcgcagata ccaaatactg ttcttctagt
     1801 gtagccgtag ttaggccacc acttcaagaa ctctgtagca ccgcctacat acctcgctct
     1861 gctaatcctg ttaccagtgg ctgctgccag tggcgataag tcgtgtctta ccgggttgga
     1921 ctcaagacga tagttaccgg ataaggcgca gcggtcgggc tgaacggggg gttcgtgcac
     1981 acagcccagc ttggagcgaa cgacctacac cgaactgaga tacctacagc gtgagctatg
     2041 agaaagcgcc acgcttcccg aagggagaaa ggcggacagg tatccggtaa gcggcagggt
     2101 cggaacagga gagcgcacga gggagcttcc agggggaaac gcctggtatc tttatagtcc
     2161 tgtcgggttt cgccacctct gacttgagcg tcgatttttg tgatgctcgt caggggggcg
     2221 gagcctatgg aaaaacgcca gcaacgcggc ctttttacgg ttcctggcct tttgctggcc
     2281 ttttgctcac atgttctttc ctgcgttatc ccctgattct gtggataacc gtattaccgc
     2341 ctttgagtga gctgataccg ctcgccgcag ccgaacgacc gagcgcagcg agtcagtgag
     2401 cgaggaagcg gaagagcgcc caatacgcaa accgcctctc cccgcgcgtt ggccgattca
     2461 ttaatgcagc tggcacgaca ggtttcccga ctggaaagcg ggcagtgagc gcaacgcaat
     2521 taatgtgagt tagctcactc attaggcacc ccaggcttta cactttatgc ttccggctcg
     2581 tatgttgtgt ggaattgtga gcggataaca atttcacaca ggaaacagct atgaccatga
     2641 ttacgccaag cttggtcact tctgagaaaa ctggaggaca gagtggcctc gagtcagacg
     2701 tccctccgaa cgcaggcccc ggcgcagagg gcgggggcag ctggaagggg cggcctttcc
     2761 cgtgcggcgc ctgtggccgc agcttcaagt gctcctcgga cgcggcaaag caccggagca
     2821 tccactcggg ggagaaaccg tacgagtgca gcgactgcgg gaaggccttc atccacagct
     2881 cgcacgtggt ccggcaccag cgggcgcaca gcggggagag gccctacgcg tgcgccgagt
     2941 gcggcaaggc cttcggccag agcttcaacc tcctccggca ccagcgcgtg cacacgggcg
     3001 agaagcccta cgcgtgcgcc gactgcggca aggccttcgg ccagaggtcg gacgccgcca
     3061 agcaccgccg cacccacacc ggggagaggc tgtacgcgtg cggcgagtgc gggaagcgct
     3121 tcctgcacag ctcgaacgtg gtccggcacc ggcggaccca ccacggggag aacccgtacg
     3181 agtgccggga gtgcggccag gccttcagcc agagctccaa cctcctccag caccagcgcg
     3241 tgcacacggg ggagcggccc ttcgcctgcc aggactgcgg ccgcgccttc agccgcagct
     3301 ccttcctccg cgagcaccgc cgcatccaca ccggggagaa gccccaccag tgcggccact
     3361 gcgggcgcgc gttccgggcg ctgtcgggct tcttccggca ccagcggctc cacacgggcg
     3421 agaagccgtt ccgctgcacc gagtgcggcc gcgccttccg cctgagcttc cacctcatcc
     3481 agcaccggcg ggtgcatggc gccgagggga ttccaactac tgcaagcgag aatctttatt
     3541 ttcagggcgc cgccaaattc aaagaaaccg ctgctgctaa attcgaacgc cagcacatgg
     3601 acagcggagg tggaggttcg agcggtccct cgggttcgtc gagcctggaa gttctgttcc
     3661 aggggcccct gtcgtcgagc ggtccctcgg gttcgatggt gagcaaaggc gaggagctgt
     3721 tcaccggggt ggtgcccatc ctggtcgagc tggacggcga cgtaaacggc cacaagttca
     3781 gcgtgtccgg cgagggcgag ggcgatgcca cctacggcaa gctgaccctg aagttcatct
     3841 gcaccaccgg caagctgccc gtgccctggc ccaccctcgt gaccaccctg acctacggcg
     3901 tgcagtgctt cagccgctac cccgaccaca tgaagcagca cgacttcttc aagtccgcca
     3961 tgcccgaagg ctacgtccag gagcgcacca tcttcttcaa ggacgacggc aactacaaga
     4021 cccgcgccga ggtgaagttc gagggcgaca ccctggtgaa ccgcatcgag ctgaagggca
     4081 tcgacttcaa ggaggacggc aacatcctgg ggcacaagct ggagtacaac tacaacagcc
     4141 acaacgtcta tatcatggcc gacaagcaga agaacggcat caaggtgaac ttcaagatcc
     4201 gccacaacat cgaggacggc agcgtgcagc tcgccgacca ctaccagcag aacaccccca
     4261 tcggcgacgg ccccgtgctg ctgcccgaca accactacct gagcacccag tccgccctga
     4321 gcaaagaccc caacgagaag cgcgatcaca tggtccttaa ggagttcgtg accgccgccg
     4381 ggatcactct cggcatggac gagctgtaca agtaatgatc tagagtcgag ttaattaaga
     4441 attccgcccc cccccctctc cctccccccc cctaacgtta ctggccgaag ccgcttggaa
     4501 taaggccggt gtgcgtttgt ctatatgtta ttttccacca tattgccgtc ttttggcaat
     4561 gtgagggccc ggaaacctgg ccctgtcttc ttgacgagca ttcctagggg tctttcccct
     4621 ctcgccaaag gaatgcaggg tctgttgaat gtcgtgaagg aagcagttcc tctggaagct
     4681 tcttgaagac aaacaacgtc tgtagcgacc ctttgcaggc agcggaaccc cccacctggc
     4741 gacaggtgcc tctgcggcca aaagccacgt gtataagata cacctgcaaa ggcggcacaa
     4801 ccccagtgcc acgttgtgag ttggatagtt gtggaaagag tcaaatggct ctcctcaagc
     4861 gtattcaaca aggggctgaa ggatgcccag aaggtacccc attgtatggg atctgatctg
     4921 gggcctcggt gcacatgctt tacatgtgtt tagtcgaggt taaaaaaacg tctaggcccc
     4981 ccgaaccacg gggacgtggt tttcctttga aaaacacgat gataatatgg ccacaacctg
     5041 ttacattgca caagataaaa atatatcatc acgaacagta aaactgtctg cttacataaa
     5101 cagtaataca aggggtgtta tgggatcggc cattgaacaa gatggattgc acgcaggttc
     5161 tccggccgct tgggtggaga ggctattcgg ctatgactgg gcacaacaga caatcggctg
     5221 ctctgatgcc gccgtgttcc ggctgtcagc gcaggggcgc ccggttcttt ttgtcaagac
     5281 cgacctgtcc ggtgccctga atgaactgca ggacgaggca gcgcggctat cgtggctggc
     5341 cacgacgggc gttccttgcg cagctgtgct cgacgttgtc actgaagcgg gaagggactg
     5401 gctgctattg ggcgaagtgc cggggcagga tctcctgtca tctcaccttg ctcctgccga
     5461 gaaagtatcc atcatggctg atgcaatgcg gcggctgcat acgcttgatc cggctacctg
     5521 cccattcgac caccaagcga aacatcgcat cgagcgagca cgtactcgga tggaagccgg
     5581 tcttgtcgat caggatgatc tggacgaaga gcatcagggg ctcgcgccag ccgaactgtt
     5641 cgccaggctc aaggcgcgca tgcccgacgg cgaggatctc gtcgtgaccc atggcgatgc
     5701 ctgcttgccg aatatcatgg tggaaaatgg ccgcttttct ggattcatcg actgtggccg
     5761 gctgggtgtg gcggaccgct atcaggacat agcgttggct acccgtgata ttgctgaaga
     5821 gcttggcggc gaatgggctg accgcttcct cgtgctttac ggtatcgccg ctcccgattc
     5881 gcagcgcatc gccttctatc gccttcttga cgagttcttc tgagccgggg ctgcggcgga
     5941 agagatgccg gcggcctggt gggcgcgagg ccgaggccgg gggaggctcc tgtccgcccc
     6001 gtgcgcggtg aggaagtaac agccggctgc gcgcctggtt ctcgggttgc gaaagcctcg
     6061 ccaggcctgc atccgccttg gcttgggagc aatcaggaga gacagggctc ggggaaggcg
     6121 agcgctgccc gcgggaggcg attcccagag gcggggaggt ctcaggggtc tgtcccgggc
     6181 cggccgcccg cctctgagac tcccagcctc ccacggtcag ctgctgcggg gcagtggccg
     6241 gtgattgaat cggtcattcc tccgcaacca ggcctccatc aaaaccctgc atgagatgag
     6301 ggcctcgggc ttcgggttgg tgaaggcggg gtgggggggc agttaggaag ggggcgccca
     6361 gacagggcat ggaagcctcg cgtcctcccc cgtaccttgc gggtcggtgg ttcatccatg
     6421 tatttcaacg ccttttcaca gccggttcat atggtcccga cttctgtgtg cttagaaaat
     6481 tatggaactt ggccgggtgc ggtggctccc gcctgtaatc ctagcacttt gggaggccga
     6541 ggcgggcgga tcacacggtc aagagatcaa gaccatcctg gccaacatgg caaaaccccc
     6601 atctcgacta aaaatacaaa aaattaattg ggcgtggtgg catgcgcctg taatctcagc
     6661 tacttgggag cctggggcag gagaatcact tgaacctggg aggcggaggt tgcagtgagc
     6721 ggagatctgg gcactgtact ttagcctggg cgacagagag acccatctc
//
